Addgene plasmid #230868: AiP14210: pAAV-AiE0779m_3xC2-minBG-SYFP2-P2A-mScarlet-10aa-H2B-WPRE3-BGHpA (Alias: CN4210)
Purpose: AiE0779m_3xC2 is an enhancer sequence, designed to drive AAV-mediated transgene expression in striatal direct pathway MSNs (D1-MSNs)
Depositing lab: Allen Institute for Brain Science & Jonathan Ting. Depositing organization: Allen Institute. Publication: Enhancer AAV toolbox for accessing and perturbing striatal cell types and circuits. Hunker AC, Wirthlin ME, Gill G, Johansen NJ, Hooper M, Omstead V, Vargas S, Lerma MN, Taskin N, Weed N, Laird WD, Bishaw YM, Bendrick JL, Gore BB, Ben-Simon Y, Opitz-Araya X, Martinez RA, Way SW, Thyagarajan B, Otto S, Sanchez REA, Alexander JR, Amaya A, Amster A, Arbuckle J, Ayala A, Baker PM, Barcelli T, Barta S, Bertagnolli D, Bielstein C, Bishwakarma P, Bowlus J, Boyer G, Brouner K, Casian B, Casper T, Chakka AB, Chakrabarty R, Chong P, Clark M, Colbert K, Daniel S, Dawe T, Departee M, DiValentin P, Donadio NP, Dotson NI, Dwivedi D, Egdorf T, Fliss T, Gary A, Goldy J, Grasso C, Groce EL, Gudsnuk K, Han W, Haradon Z, Hastings S, Helback O, Ho WV, Huang C, Johnson T, Jones DL, Juneau Z, Kenney J, Leibly M, Li S, Liang E, Loeffler H, Lusk NA, Madigan Z, Malloy J, Malone J, McCue R, Melchor J, Mich JK, Moosman S, Morin E, Naidoo R, Newman D, Ngo K, Nguyen K, Oster AL, Ouellette B, Oyama AA, Pena N, Pham T, Phillips E, Pom C, Potekhina L, Ransford S, Ray PL, Reding M, Rette DF, Reynoldson C, Rimorin C, Sigler AR, Rocha DB, Ronellenfitch K, Ruiz A, Sawyer L, Sevigny JP, Shapovalova NV, Shepard N, Shulga L, Soliman S, Staats B, Taormina MJ, Tieu M, Wang Y, Wilkes J, Wood T, Zhou T, Williford A, Dee N, Mollenkopf T, Ng L, Esposito L, Kalmbach BE, Yao S, Ariza J, Collman F, Mufti S, Smith K, Waters J, Ersing I, Patrick M, Zeng H, Lein ES, Kojima Y, Horwitz G, Owen SF, Levi BP, Daigle TL, Tasic B, Bakken TE, Ting JT. Neuron. 2025 May 21;113(10):1507-1524.e17. doi: 10.1016/j.neuron.2025.04.035. PubMed 40403704.
Backbone
  Vector backbone: pAAV
  Vector type: Mammalian Expression, AAV
Growth in bacteria
  Bacterial resistance: Ampicillin, 100 μg/mL
  Growth temperature: 30°C
  Growth strain: NEB Stable
  Copy number: Unknown
Gene/Insert
  Gene/Insert name: SYFP2-P2A-mScarlet-10aa-H2B
Terms and licenses: Academic/Nonprofit Terms; Industry Terms: Not Available to Industry
Depositor comments: Please visit https://doi.org/10.1101/2024.09.27.615553 for bioRxiv preprint.
How to cite: AiP14210: pAAV-AiE0779m_3xC2-minBG-SYFP2-P2A-mScarlet-10aa-H2B-WPRE3-BGHpA (Alias: CN4210) was a gift from Allen Institute for Brain Science & Jonathan Ting (Addgene plasmid # 230868 ; http://n2t.net/addgene:230868 ; RRID:Addgene_230868)
