[The description below was written by a language model from this plasmid's Addgene catalogue record and pLannotate feature annotations shown in this document.]
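Description:
AiP14210 (alias CN4210), pAAV-AiE0779m_3xC2-minBG-SYFP2-P2A-mScarlet-10aa-H2B-WPRE3-BGHpA, is an AAV transfer plasmid of about 6 kb built on a pAAV backbone for producing recombinant adeno-associated virus that expresses fluorescent reporters in mammalian brain cells. The expression cassette sits between AAV2 inverted terminal repeats, which allow the intervening DNA to be replicated and packaged into AAV capsids. The right ITR is annotated in full, whereas only short fragments are detected on the left side. Outside the ITRs, the bacterial backbone carries a high-copy ColE1/pUC-type origin, an f1 phage origin, and a β-lactamase gene with its own promoter for ampicillin selection. Small remnants of pBR322 bom and rop are also present.

Expression is controlled by AiE0779m_3xC2, an enhancer designed to drive AAV-mediated transgene expression in striatal direct pathway medium spiny neurons (D1-MSNs). The "3xC2" in the name suggests three copies of a core element. According to the name, it is paired with a minimal beta-globin promoter (minBG). Neither element is annotated in the feature table, but they presumably occupy the unannotated region upstream of the first coding sequence. The payload is a bicistronic reporter: SYFP2, a monomeric yellow fluorescent protein, is followed by a P2A self-cleaving peptide and then mScarlet joined through a 10-amino-acid linker to human histone H2B. This arrangement should give yellow fluorescence throughout the cell and chromatin-bound red fluorescence in the nucleus of the same cell. A shortened WPRE (WPRE3, detected as two fragments) enhances transcript stability and expression, and a bovine growth hormone polyadenylation signal terminates the transcript. The construct belongs to an enhancer AAV toolbox for accessing striatal cell types and serves to label D1-MSNs.
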