Features (pLannotate 1.2.2; 16 found; start..end, strand, type, name):
     12..39      +  repeat_region  AAV2 ITR (fragment): inverted terminal repeat of adeno-associated virus serotype 2 inverted
     68..95      +  repeat_region  AAV2 ITR (fragment): inverted terminal repeat of adeno-associated virus serotype 2 inverted
    826..1542    +  CDS            SYFP2: SYFP2 is a basic (constitutively fluorescent) yellow fluorescent protein published in 2006, derived from Aequorea victoria. It is reported to be a very rapidly-maturing monomer with moderate acid sensitivity.
   1624..2319    +  CDS            mScarlet: mScarlet is a basic (constitutively fluorescent) red fluorescent protein published in 2016, derived from synthetic construct. It has moderate acid sensitivity.
   2350..2727    +  CDS            H2B: human histone H2B; HIST1H2BJ
   2758..2915    +  misc_feature   WPRE (fragment): woodchuck hepatitis virus posttranscriptional regulatory element
   2921..3001    +  misc_feature   WPRE (fragment): woodchuck hepatitis virus posttranscriptional regulatory element
   3018..3129    +  polyA_signal   bGH poly(A) signal: bovine growth hormone polyadenylation signal
   3247..3387    +  repeat_region  AAV2 ITR: inverted terminal repeat of adeno-associated virus serotype 2 inverted
   3392..3443    -  misc_feature   bom (fragment): basis of mobility region from pBR322
   3462..3917    +  rep_origin     f1 ori (sequence partly withheld): f1 bacteriophage origin of replication; arrow indicates direction of (+) strand synthesis
   3918..3967    -  misc_feature   bom (fragment): basis of mobility region from pBR322
   4069..4104    -  CDS            rop (fragment): Rop protein, which maintains plasmids at low copy number; rop
   4199..4303    +  promoter       AmpR promoter: bla
   4304..5164    +  CDS            AmpR: β-lactamase; bla; confers resistance to ampicillin, carbenicillin, and related antibiotics
   5335..5923    +  rep_origin     ori: high-copy-number ColE1/pMB1/pBR322/pUC origin of replication
>Addgene plasmid #230868 | AiP14210: pAAV-AiE0779m_3xC2-minBG-SYFP2-P2A-mScarlet-10aa-H2B-WPRE3-BGHpA (Alias: CN4210) | addgene full sequence | sequence record 459487 | Addgene NGS Result
CCTGCAGGCAGCTGCGCGCTCGCTCGCTCACTGAGGCCGCCCGGGCGTCGGGCGACCTTTGGTCGCCCGG
CCTCAGTGAGCGAGCGAGCGCGCAGAGAGGGAGTGGCCAACTCCATCACTAGGGGTTCCTGCGGCCGCAC
GCGTAAGTTTGAGACAAATTAAGGAAAAGCGGGTTGGGAGGAGTCTGAGGCTGTGGGTGGCTGCCTCGAG
AGGCTGCTCACAACCTGACATGTTTCAGATCTTTTGACACGGTCATGCAAGCAACAGAAACTTATATGGT
TTTTAGTCTCCCAGGTAGCAGGGAAATGATGATGTGGGAGGATTAGGGGGGGGAAAATAAGTTTGAGACA
AATTAAGGAAAAGCGGGTTGGGAGGAGTCTGAGGCTGTGGGTGGCTGCCTCGAGAGGCTGCTCACAACCT
GACATGTTTCAGATCTTTTGACACGGTCATGCAAGCAACAGAAACTTATATGGTTTTTAGTCTCCCAGGT
AGCAGGGAAATGATGATGTGGGAGGATTAGGGGGGGGAAAATAAGTTTGAGACAAATTAAGGAAAAGCGG
GTTGGGAGGAGTCTGAGGCTGTGGGTGGCTGCCTCGAGAGGCTGCTCACAACCTGACATGTTTCAGATCT
TTTGACACGGTCATGCAAGCAACAGAAACTTATATGGTTTTTAGTCTCCCAGGTAGCAGGGAAATGATGA
TGTGGGAGGATTAGGGGGGGGAAAATGAGCTCGGGCTGGGCATAAAAGTCAGGGCAGAGCCATCTATTGC
TTACATTTGCTTCTGGGATCCAGATCTTTCGAAGCTAGCGCTACCGGTCGCCACCATGGTGAGCAAGGGC
GAGGAGCTGTTCACCGGGGTGGTGCCCATCCTGGTCGAGCTGGACGGCGACGTAAACGGCCACAAGTTCA
GCGTGTCCGGCGAGGGCGAGGGCGATGCCACCTACGGCAAGCTGACCCTGAAGCTGATCTGCACCACCGG
CAAGCTGCCCGTGCCCTGGCCCACCCTCGTGACCACCCTGGGCTACGGCGTGCAGTGCTTCGCCCGCTAC
CCCGACCACATGAAGCAGCACGACTTCTTCAAGTCCGCCATGCCCGAAGGCTACGTCCAGGAGCGCACCA
TCTTCTTCAAGGACGACGGCAACTACAAGACCCGCGCCGAGGTGAAGTTCGAGGGCGACACCCTGGTGAA
CCGCATCGAGCTGAAGGGCATCGACTTCAAGGAGGACGGCAACATCCTGGGGCACAAGCTGGAGTACAAC
TACAACAGCCACAACGTCTATATCACCGCCGACAAGCAGAAGAACGGCATCAAGGCCAACTTCAAGATCC
GCCACAACATCGAGGACGGCGGCGTGCAGCTCGCCGACCACTACCAGCAGAACACCCCCATCGGCGACGG
CCCCGTGCTGCTGCCCGACAACCACTACCTGAGCTACCAGTCCAAGCTGAGCAAAGACCCCAACGAGAAG
CGCGATCACATGGTCCTGCTGGAGTTCGTGACCGCCGCCGGGATCACTCTCGGCATGGACGAGCTGTACA
AGGGAAGCGGAGCCACTAACTTCTCCCTGTTGAAACAAGCAGGGGATGTCGAAGAGAATCCCGGGCCAGC
ACCGGGCTCCACCATGGTGAGCAAGGGCGAGGCAGTGATCAAGGAGTTCATGCGGTTCAAGGTGCACATG
GAGGGCTCCATGAACGGCCACGAGTTCGAGATCGAGGGCGAGGGCGAGGGCCGCCCCTACGAGGGCACCC
AGACCGCCAAGCTGAAGGTGACCAAGGGTGGCCCCCTGCCCTTCTCCTGGGACATCCTGTCCCCTCAGTT
CATGTACGGCTCCAGGGCCTTCACCAAGCACCCCGCCGACATCCCCGACTACTATAAGCAGTCCTTCCCC
GAGGGCTTCAAGTGGGAGCGCGTGATGAACTTCGAGGACGGCGGCGCCGTGACCGTGACCCAGGACACCT
CCCTGGAGGACGGCACCCTGATCTACAAGGTGAAGCTCCGCGGCACCAACTTCCCTCCTGACGGCCCCGT
AATGCAGAAGAAGACAATGGGCTGGGAAGCGTCCACCGAGCGGTTGTACCCCGAGGACGGCGTGCTGAAG
GGCGACATTAAGATGGCCCTGCGCCTGAAGGACGGCGGCCGCTACCTGGCGGACTTCAAGACCACCTACA
AGGCCAAGAAGCCCGTGCAGATGCCCGGCGCCTACAACGTCGACCGCAAGTTGGACATCACCTCCCACAA
CGAGGACTACACCGTGGTGGAACAGTACGAACGCTCCGAGGGCCGCCACTCCACCGGCGGCATGGACGAG
CTGTATAAGTCCGGACTCAGATCTGGAGGCTCCGGAGGCCCAGAGCCAGCGAAGTCTGCTCCCGCCCCGA
AAAAGGGCTCCAAGAAGGCGGTGACTAAGGCGCAGAAGAAAGGCGGCAAGAAGCGCAAGCGCAGCCGCAA
GGAGAGCTATTCCATCTATGTGTATAAGGTTCTGAAGCAGGTCCACCCTGACACCGGCATTTCGTCCAAG
GCCATGGGCATCATGAACTCGTTTGTGAACGACATTTTCGAGCGCATCGCAGGTGAGGCTTCCCGCCTGG
CGCATTACAACAAGCGCTCGACCATCACCTCCAGGGAGATCCAGACGGCCGTGCGCCTGCTGCTGCCTGG
GGAGTTGGCCAAGCACGCCGTGTCCGAGGGTACTAAGGCCATCACCAAGTACACCAGCGCTAAGTAAGGC
GCGCCCCTGCAGGGAATTCGATATCATAATCAACCTCTGGATTACAAAATTTGTGAAAGATTGACTGGTA
TTCTTAACTATGTTGCTCCTTTTACGCTATGTGGATACGCTGCTTTAATGCCTTTGTATCATGCTATTGC
TTCCCGTATGGCTTTCATTTTCTCCTCCTTGTATAAATCCTGGTTAGTTCTTGCCACGGCGGAACTCATC
GCCGCCTGCCTTGCCCGCTGCTGGACAGGGGCTCGGCTGTTGGGCACTGACAATTCCGTGGCTCGAGAGA
TCTTCGACTGTGCCTTCTAGTTGCCAGCCATCTGTTGTTTGCCCCTCCCCCGTGCCTTCCTTGACCCTGG
AAGGTGCCACTCCCACTGTCCTTTCCTAATAAAATGAGGAAATTGCATCGCATTGTCTGAGTAGGTGTCA
TTCTATTCTGGGGGGTGGGGTGGGGCAGGACAGCAAGGGGGAGGATTGGGAAGACAATAGCAGGCATGAG
ATCTCACGTGCGGACCGAGCGGCCGCAGGAACCCCTAGTGATGGAGTTGGCCACTCCCTCTCTGCGCGCT
CGCTCGCTCACTGAGGCCGGGCGACCAAAGGTCGCCCGACGCCCGGGCTTTGCCCGGGCGGCCTCAGTGA
GCGAGCGAGCGCGCAGCTGCCTGCAGGGGCGCCTGATGCGGTATTTTCTCCTTACGCATCTGTGCGGTAT
TTCACACCGCATA
[95 nt withheld, positions 3444-3538]
T
[46 nt withheld, positions 3540-3585]
C
[141 nt withheld, positions 3587-3727]
CCTTTGACGTTGGAGTCCACGTTCTTT
[37 nt withheld, positions 3755-3791]
ACTCTATCTCGGGCTATTCTTTTGATTTATAAGGGATTTTGCCGATTTCGGTCTATTGGTTAAAAAATGA
GCTGATTTAACAAAAATTTAACGCGAATTTTAACAAAATATTAACGTTTACAATTTTATGGTGCACTCTC
AGTACAATCTGCTCTGATGCCGCATAGTTAAGCCAGCCCCGACACCCGCCAACACCCGCTGACGCGCCCT
GACGGGCTTGTCTGCTCCCGGCATCCGCTTACAGACAAGCTGTGACCGTCTCCGGGAGCTGCATGTGTCA
GAGGTTTTCACCGTCATCACCGAAACGCGCGAGACGAAAGGGCCTCGTGATACGCCTATTTTTATAGGTT
AATGTCATGATAATAATGGTTTCTTAGACGTCAGGTGGCACTTTTCGGGGAAATGTGCGCGGAACCCCTA
TTTGTTTATTTTTCTAAATACATTCAAATATGTATCCGCTCATGAGACAATAACCCTGATAAATGCTTCA
ATAATATTGAAAAAGGAAGAGTATGAGTATTCAACATTTCCGTGTCGCCCTTATTCCCTTTTTTGCGGCA
TTTTGCCTTCCTGTTTTTGCTCACCCAGAAACGCTGGTGAAAGTAAAAGATGCTGAAGATCAGTTGGGTG
CACGAGTGGGTTACATCGAACTGGATCTCAACAGCGGTAAGATCCTTGAGAGTTTTCGCCCCGAAGAACG
TTTTCCAATGATGAGCACTTTTAAAGTTCTGCTATGTGGCGCGGTATTATCCCGTATTGACGCCGGGCAA
GAGCAACTCGGTCGCCGCATACACTATTCTCAGAATGACTTGGTTGAGTACTCACCAGTCACAGAAAAGC
ATCTTACGGATGGCATGACAGTAAGAGAATTATGCAGTGCTGCCATAACCATGAGTGATAACACTGCGGC
CAACTTACTTCTGACAACGATCGGAGGACCGAAGGAGCTAACCGCTTTTTTGCACAACATGGGGGATCAT
GTAACTCGCCTTGATCGTTGGGAACCGGAGCTGAATGAAGCCATACCAAACGACGAGCGTGACACCACGA
TGCCTGTAGCAATGGCAACAACGTTGCGCAAACTATTAACTGGCGAACTACTTACTCTAGCTTCCCGGCA
ACAATTAATAGACTGGATGGAGGCGGATAAAGTTGCAGGACCACTTCTGCGCTCGGCCCTTCCGGCTGGC
TGGTTTATTGCTGATAAATCTGGAGCCGGTGAGCGTGGGTCTCGCGGTATCATTGCAGCACTGGGGCCAG
ATGGTAAGCCCTCCCGTATCGTAGTTATCTACACGACGGGGAGTCAGGCAACTATGGATGAACGAAATAG
ACAGATCGCTGAGATAGGTGCCTCACTGATTAAGCATTGGTAACTGTCAGACCAAGTTTACTCATATATA
CTTTAGATTGATTTAAAACTTCATTTTTAATTTAAAAGGATCTAGGTGAAGATCCTTTTTGATAATCTCA
TGACCAAAATCCCTTAACGTGAGTTTTCGTTCCACTGAGCGTCAGACCCCGTAGAAAAGATCAAAGGATC
TTCTTGAGATCCTTTTTTTCTGCGCGTAATCTGCTGCTTGCAAACAAAAAAACCACCGCTACCAGCGGTG
GTTTGTTTGCCGGATCAAGAGCTACCAACTCTTTTTCCGAAGGTAACTGGCTTCAGCAGAGCGCAGATAC
CAAATACTGTTCTTCTAGTGTAGCCGTAGTTAGGCCACCACTTCAAGAACTCTGTAGCACCGCCTACATA
CCTCGCTCTGCTAATCCTGTTACCAGTGGCTGCTGCCAGTGGCGATAAGTCGTGTCTTACCGGGTTGGAC
TCAAGACGATAGTTACCGGATAAGGCGCAGCGGTCGGGCTGAACGGGGGGTTCGTGCACACAGCCCAGCT
TGGAGCGAACGACCTACACCGAACTGAGATACCTACAGCGTGAGCTATGAGAAAGCGCCACGCTTCCCGA
AGGGAGAAAGGCGGACAGGTATCCGGTAAGCGGCAGGGTCGGAACAGGAGAGCGCACGAGGGAGCTTCCA
GGGGGAAACGCCTGGTATCTTTATAGTCCTGTCGGGTTTCGCCACCTCTGACTTGAGCGTCGATTTTTGT
GATGCTCGTCAGGGGGGCGGAGCCTATGGAAAAACGCCAGCAACGCGGCCTTTTTACGGTTCCTGGCCTT
TTGCTGGCCTTTTGCTCACATGT
